Addgene plasmid #91207: pDIRECT_10A
Purpose: Direct Cloning, Type: non-T-DNA, Engineering Reagent: 35S:AtCas9 + AtU6:gRNA, Plant Selection: none
Depositing lab: Daniel Voytas. Depositing organization: University of Minnesota. Publication: A multi-purpose toolkit to enable advanced genome engineering in plants. Cermak T, Curtin SJ, Gil-Humanes J, Cegan R, Kono TJY, Konecna E, Belanto JJ, Starker CG, Mathre JW, Greenstein RL, Voytas DF. Plant Cell. 2017 May 18. pii: tpc.00922.2016. doi: 10.1105/tpc.16.00922. PubMed 28522548.
Backbone
  Vector backbone: pTRANS_100
  Vector type: Plant Expression, CRISPR
Growth in bacteria
  Bacterial resistance: Spectinomycin, 50 μg/mL
  Growth temperature: 37°C
  Growth strain: ccdB Survival
  Copy number: High Copy
Gene/Insert
  Gene/Insert name: 35S:AtCas9 + AtU6:gRNA
  Species: Synthetic
  Cloning method: Restriction Enzyme; 5′ cloning site unknown (unknown if destroyed); 3′ cloning site unknown (unknown if destroyed)
  Sequencing primers: 5′ unknown
Terms and licenses: Academic/Nonprofit Terms; Industry Terms: Not Available to Industry
How to cite: pDIRECT_10A was a gift from Daniel Voytas (Addgene plasmid # 91207 ; http://n2t.net/addgene:91207 ; RRID:Addgene_91207)
