[The description below was written by a language model from this plasmid's Addgene catalogue record and pLannotate feature annotations shown in this document.]
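Description:
pDIRECT_10A is a non-T-DNA plant expression and CRISPR vector built on the pTRANS_100 backbone. It belongs to a modular toolkit for plant genome engineering and is designed for direct cloning of a guide sequence. Because it lacks T-DNA borders and carries no plant selectable marker, it appears suited to direct DNA delivery rather than Agrobacterium-mediated transformation, although the record does not name a delivery method. In bacteria the 8.6 kb plasmid replicates from a high-copy ColE1/pUC-type origin and is selected with spectinomycin through the aadA (SmR) aminoglycoside adenylyltransferase gene. This gene sits downstream of fragments of a class 1 integron Pc promoter and a gentamicin resistance gene, which are probably remnants of the integron cassette it came from.

The payload consists of two expression units. In the first, the strong constitutive CaMV 35S promoter drives a Streptococcus pyogenes Cas9 coding sequence, called AtCas9 in the record (the name suggests an Arabidopsis-adapted version), and transcription ends at the Arabidopsis HSP18.2 terminator. In the second, an Arabidopsis U6 promoter is paired with the S. pyogenes gRNA scaffold for guide RNA expression. Between this promoter and the scaffold lies a ccdB toxin gene in reverse orientation, flanked by a ccdA fragment and a short PDK intron fragment. This cassette acts as a counter-selectable stuffer: replacing it with a target-specific spacer removes the toxin, so only recombinant plasmids grow in standard E. coli strains, while the unmodified vector has to be kept in a ccdB-tolerant strain. The specific cloning sites are not recorded. Once a guide is inserted, the plasmid expresses both Cas9 and a single gRNA for targeted mutagenesis in plant cells.
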