Features (pLannotate 1.2.2; 12 found; start..end, strand, type, name):
     84..672     +  rep_origin     ori: high-copy-number ColE1/pMB1/pBR322/pUC origin of replication
   1389..1730    +  promoter       CaMV 35S promoter: strong constitutive promoter from cauliflower mosaic virus
   1768..5871    +  CDS            cas9: CAS9_STRP1 - Also known as csn1 From Streptococcus pyogenes serotype M1.
   5915..6163    +  terminator     HSP terminator: efficient transcription terminator from the Arabidopsis thaliana heat shock protein 18.2 gene (Nagaya et al., 2010)
   6560..6576    +  promoter       AtU6 promoter (fragment): consensus promoter from the three Arabidopsis U6 snRNA genes (Waibel and Filipowicz, 1990; Nekrasov et al., 2013)
   6642..6944    -  CDS            ccdB: CCDB_ECOLI - Also known as G, letB, letD. Experimental evidence at protein level: Swiss-Prot protein existence level 1. Toxic component of a type II toxin-antitoxin (TA) system, functioning in plasmid maintainence. Responsible for the post- segregational killing (PSK) of plasmid-free cells, also referred to as a plasmid addiction system. Half-life of over 2 hours. Cell killing by CcdB is accompanied by filamentation, defects in chromosome and plasmid segregation, defects in cell division, formation of anucleate cells, decreased DNA synthesis and plasmid loss. Interferes with the activity of DN
   6949..7107    -  CDS            ccdA (fragment): CCDA_ECO57 - Also known as H, letA. Experimental evidence at protein level: Swiss-Prot protein existence level 1. Antitoxin component of a type II toxin-antitoxin (TA) system which inhibits the post-segregational killing (PSK) of plasmid-free cells, also referred to as a plasmid addiction system. Binds to and blocks the activity of CcdB; will also remove bound CcdB protein from the CcdB-GyrA complex by forming a CcdA-CcdB complex, a process termed rejuvenation. Functions as a transcriptional corepressor for the ccdAB operon, repression also requires CcdB (By similarity). From Escherichia coli
   7198..7263    -  intron         PDK intron (fragment): pdk; modified pyruvate orthophosphate dikinase intron from Flaveria trinervia 3.0
   7271..7346    +  misc_RNA       gRNA scaffold: guide RNA scaffold for the Streptococcus pyogenes CRISPR/Cas9 system
   7552..7575    +  promoter       Pc promoter (fragment): intI1 (promoter lies within the coding sequence); class 1 integron promoter
   7751..7807    +  CDS            GmR (fragment): gentamycin acetyltransferase; aacC1; confers resistance to gentamycin
   7814..8605    +  CDS            SmR: aminoglycoside adenylyltransferase (Murphy, 1985); aadA; confers resistance to spectinomycin and streptomycin
>Addgene plasmid #91207 | pDIRECT_10A | addgene full sequence | sequence record 182246 | Addgene NGS Result
CACCCATGACCAAAATCCCTTAACGTGAGTTACGCGTCGTTCCACTGAGCGTCAGACCCCGTAGAAAAGA
TCAAAGGATCTTCTTGAGATCCTTTTTTTCTGCGCGTAATCTGCTGCTTGCAAACAAAAAAACCACCGCT
ACCAGCGGTGGTTTGTTTGCCGGATCAAGAGCTACCAACTCTTTTTCCGAAGGTAACTGGCTTCAGCAGA
GCGCAGATACCAAATACTGTTCTTCTAGTGTAGCCGTAGTTAGGCCACCACTTCAAGAACTCTGTAGCAC
CGCCTACATACCTCGCTCTGCTAATCCTGTTACCAGTGGCTGCTGCCAGTGGCGATAAGTCGTGTCTTAC
CGGGTTGGACTCAAGACGATAGTTACCGGATAAGGCGCAGCGGTCGGGCTGAACGGGGGGTTCGTGCACA
CAGCCCAGCTTGGAGCGAACGACCTACACCGAACTGAGATACCTACAGCGTGAGCTATGAGAAAGCGCCA
CGCTTCCCGAAGGGAGAAAGGCGGACAGGTATCCGGTAAGCGGCAGGGTCGGAACAGGAGAGCGCACGAG
GGAGCTTCCAGGGGGAAACGCCTGGTATCTTTATAGTCCTGTCGGGTTTCGCCACCTCTGACTTGAGCGT
CGATTTTTGTGATGCTCGTCAGGGGGGCGGAGCCTATGGAAAAACGCCAGCAACGCGGCCTTTTTACGGT
TCCTGGCCTTTTGCTGGCCTTTTGCTCACATGTTCTTTCCTGCGTTATCCCCTGATTCTGTGGATAACCG
TATTACCGCCTTTGAGTGAGCTGATACCGCTCGCCGCAGCCGAACGACCGAGCGCAGCGAGTCAGTGAGC
GAGGAAGCGGGAGAGCGCCCATATGCGCACTCCTCGCATGCGGCGCGCCGATCGGCGCGCCAGATTTGCC
TTTTCAATTTCAGAAAGAATGCTAACCCACAGATGGTTAGAGAGGCTTACGCAGCAGGTATCATCAAGAC
GATCTACCCGAGCAATAATCTCCAGGAAATCAAATACCTTCCCAAGAAGGTTAAAGATGCAGTCAAAAGA
TTCAGGACTAACTGCATCAAGAACACAGAGAAAGATATATTTCTCAAGATCAGAAGTACTATTCCAGTAT
GGACGATTCAAGGCTTGCTTCACAAACCAAGGCAAGTAATAGAGATTGGAGTCTCTAAAAAGGTAGTTCC
CACTGAATCAAAGGCCATGGAGTCAAAGATTCAAATAGAGGACCTAACAGAACTCGCCGTAAAGACTGGC
GAACAGTTCATACAGAGTCTCTTACGACTCAATGACAAGAAGAAAATCTTCGTCAACATGGTGGAGCACG
ACACACTTGTCTACTCCAAAAATATCAAAGATACAGTCTCAGAAGACCAAAGGGCAATTGAGACTTTTCA
ACAAAGGGTAATATCCGGAAACCTCCTCGGATTCCATTGCCCAGCTATCTGTCACTTTATTGTGAAGATA
GTGGAAAAGGAAGGTGGCTCCTACAAATGCCATCATTGCGATAAAGGAAAGGCCATCGTTGAAGATGCCT
CTGCCGACAGTGGTCCCAAAGATGGACCCCCACCCACGAGGAGCATCGTGGAAAAAGAAGACGTTCCAAC
CACGTCTTCAAAGCAAGTGGATTGATGTGATATCTCCACTGACGTAAGGGATGACGCACAATCCCACTAT
CCTTCGCAAGACCCTTCCTCTATATAAGGAAGTTCATTTCATTTGGAGAGAACACGGGGGACTCCTGCAG
GTAGATCGCTCGTCGACATGGATAAGAAGTACTCTATCGGACTCGATATCGGAACTAACTCTGTGGGATG
GGCTGTGATCACCGATGAGTACAAGGTGCCATCTAAGAAGTTCAAGGTTCTCGGAAACACCGATAGGCAC
TCTATCAAGAAAAACCTTATCGGTGCTCTCCTCTTCGATTCTGGTGAAACTGCTGAGGCTACCAGACTCA
AGAGAACCGCTAGAAGAAGGTACACCAGAAGAAAGAACAGGATCTGCTACCTCCAAGAGATCTTCTCTAA
CGAGATGGCTAAAGTGGATGATTCATTCTTCCACAGGCTCGAAGAGTCATTCCTCGTGGAAGAAGATAAG
AAGCACGAGAGGCACCCTATCTTCGGAAACATCGTTGATGAGGTGGCATACCACGAGAAGTACCCTACTA
TCTACCACCTCAGAAAGAAGCTCGTTGATTCTACTGATAAGGCTGATCTCAGGCTCATCTACCTCGCTCT
CGCTCACATGATCAAGTTCAGAGGACACTTCCTCATCGAGGGTGATCTCAACCCTGATAACTCTGATGTG
GATAAGTTGTTCATCCAGCTCGTGCAGACCTACAACCAGCTTTTCGAAGAGAACCCTATCAACGCTTCAG
GTGTGGATGCTAAGGCTATCCTCTCTGCTAGGCTCTCTAAGTCAAGAAGGCTTGAGAACCTCATTGCTCA
GCTCCCTGGTGAGAAGAAGAACGGACTTTTCGGAAACTTGATCGCTCTCTCTCTCGGACTCACCCCTAAC
TTCAAGTCTAACTTCGATCTCGCTGAGGATGCAAAGCTCCAGCTCTCAAAGGATACCTACGATGATGATC
TCGATAACCTCCTCGCTCAGATCGGAGATCAGTACGCTGATTTGTTCCTCGCTGCTAAGAACCTCTCTGA
TGCTATCCTCCTCAGTGATATCCTCAGAGTGAACACCGAGATCACCAAGGCTCCACTCTCAGCTTCTATG
ATCAAGAGATACGATGAGCACCACCAGGATCTCACACTTCTCAAGGCTCTTGTTAGACAGCAGCTCCCAG
AGAAGTACAAAGAGATTTTCTTCGATCAGTCTAAGAACGGATACGCTGGTTACATCGATGGTGGTGCATC
TCAAGAAGAGTTCTACAAGTTCATCAAGCCTATCCTCGAGAAGATGGATGGAACCGAGGAACTCCTCGTG
AAGCTCAATAGAGAGGATCTTCTCAGAAAGCAGAGGACCTTCGATAACGGATCTATCCCTCATCAGATCC
ACCTCGGAGAGTTGCACGCTATCCTTAGAAGGCAAGAGGATTTCTACCCATTCCTCAAGGATAACAGGGA
AAAGATTGAGAAGATTCTCACCTTCAGAATCCCTTACTACGTGGGACCTCTCGCTAGAGGAAACTCAAGA
TTCGCTTGGATGACCAGAAAGTCTGAGGAAACCATCACCCCTTGGAACTTCGAAGAGGTGGTGGATAAGG
GTGCTAGTGCTCAGTCTTTCATCGAGAGGATGACCAACTTCGATAAGAACCTTCCAAACGAGAAGGTGCT
CCCTAAGCACTCTTTGCTCTACGAGTACTTCACCGTGTACAACGAGTTGACCAAGGTTAAGTACGTGACC
GAGGGAATGAGGAAGCCTGCTTTTTTGTCAGGTGAGCAAAAGAAGGCTATCGTTGATCTCTTGTTCAAGA
CCAACAGAAAGGTGACCGTGAAGCAGCTCAAAGAGGATTACTTCAAGAAAATCGAGTGCTTCGATTCAGT
TGAGATTTCTGGTGTTGAGGATAGGTTCAACGCATCTCTCGGAACCTACCACGATCTCCTCAAGATCATT
AAGGATAAGGATTTCTTGGATAACGAGGAAAACGAGGATATCTTGGAGGATATCGTTCTTACCCTCACCC
TCTTTGAAGATAGAGAGATGATTGAAGAAAGGCTCAAGACCTACGCTCATCTCTTCGATGATAAGGTGAT
GAAGCAGTTGAAGAGAAGAAGATACACTGGTTGGGGAAGGCTCTCAAGAAAGCTCATTAACGGAATCAGG
GATAAGCAGTCTGGAAAGACAATCCTTGATTTCCTCAAGTCTGATGGATTCGCTAACAGAAACTTCATGC
AGCTCATCCACGATGATTCTCTCACCTTTAAAGAGGATATCCAGAAGGCTCAGGTTTCAGGACAGGGTGA
TAGTCTCCATGAGCATATCGCTAACCTCGCTGGATCTCCTGCAATCAAGAAGGGAATCCTCCAGACTGTG
AAGGTTGTGGATGAGTTGGTGAAGGTGATGGGAAGGCATAAGCCTGAGAACATCGTGATCGAAATGGCTA
GAGAGAACCAGACCACTCAGAAGGGACAGAAGAACTCTAGGGAAAGGATGAAGAGGATCGAGGAAGGTAT
CAAAGAGCTTGGATCTCAGATCCTCAAAGAGCACCCTGTTGAGAACACTCAGCTCCAGAATGAGAAGCTC
TACCTCTACTACCTCCAGAACGGAAGGGATATGTATGTGGATCAAGAGTTGGATATCAACAGGCTCTCTG
ATTACGATGTTGATCATATCGTGCCACAGTCATTCTTGAAGGATGATTCTATCGATAACAAGGTGCTCAC
CAGGTCTGATAAGAACAGGGGTAAGAGTGATAACGTGCCAAGTGAAGAGGTTGTGAAGAAAATGAAGAAC
TATTGGAGGCAGCTCCTCAACGCTAAGCTCATCACTCAGAGAAAGTTCGATAACTTGACTAAGGCTGAGA
GGGGAGGACTCTCTGAATTGGATAAGGCAGGATTCATCAAGAGGCAGCTTGTGGAAACCAGGCAGATCAC
TAAGCACGTTGCACAGATCCTCGATTCTAGGATGAACACCAAGTACGATGAGAACGATAAGTTGATCAGG
GAAGTGAAGGTTATCACCCTCAAGTCAAAGCTCGTGTCTGATTTCAGAAAGGATTTCCAATTCTACAAGG
TGAGGGAAATCAACAACTACCACCACGCTCACGATGCTTACCTTAACGCTGTTGTTGGAACCGCTCTCAT
CAAGAAGTATCCTAAGCTCGAGTCAGAGTTCGTGTACGGTGATTACAAGGTGTACGATGTGAGGAAGATG
ATCGCTAAGTCTGAGCAAGAGATCGGAAAGGCTACCGCTAAGTATTTCTTCTACTCTAACATCATGAATT
TCTTCAAGACCGAGATTACCCTCGCTAACGGTGAGATCAGAAAGAGGCCACTCATCGAGACAAACGGTGA
AACAGGTGAGATCGTGTGGGATAAGGGAAGGGATTTCGCTACCGTTAGAAAGGTGCTCTCTATGCCACAG
GTGAACATCGTTAAGAAAACCGAGGTGCAGACCGGTGGATTCTCTAAAGAGTCTATCCTCCCTAAGAGGA
ACTCTGATAAGCTCATTGCTAGGAAGAAGGATTGGGACCCTAAGAAATACGGTGGTTTCGATTCTCCTAC
CGTGGCTTACTCTGTTCTCGTTGTGGCTAAGGTTGAGAAGGGAAAGAGTAAGAAGCTCAAGTCTGTTAAG
GAACTTCTCGGAATCACTATCATGGAAAGGTCATCTTTCGAGAAGAACCCAATCGATTTCCTCGAGGCTA
AGGGATACAAAGAGGTTAAGAAGGATCTCATCATCAAGCTCCCAAAGTACTCACTCTTCGAACTCGAGAA
CGGTAGAAAGAGGATGCTCGCTTCTGCTGGTGAGCTTCAAAAGGGAAACGAGCTTGCTCTCCCATCTAAG
TACGTTAACTTTCTTTACCTCGCTTCTCACTACGAGAAGTTGAAGGGATCTCCAGAAGATAACGAGCAGA
AGCAACTTTTCGTTGAGCAGCACAAGCACTACTTGGATGAGATCATCGAGCAGATCTCTGAGTTCTCTAA
AAGGGTGATCCTCGCTGATGCAAACCTCGATAAGGTGTTGTCTGCTTACAACAAGCACAGAGATAAGCCT
ATCAGGGAACAGGCAGAGAACATCATCCATCTCTTCACCCTTACCAACCTCGGTGCTCCTGCTGCTTTCA
AGTACTTCGATACAACCATCGATAGGAAGAGATACACCTCTACCAAAGAAGTGCTCGATGCTACCCTCAT
CCATCAGTCTATCACTGGACTCTACGAGACTAGGATCGATCTCTCACAGCTCGGTGGTGATTCAAGGGCT
GATCCTAAGAAGAAGAGGAAGGTTTGACTCGAGATATGAAGATGAAGATGAAATATTTGGTGTGTCAAAT
AAAAAGCTTGTGTGCTTAAGTTTGTGTTTTTTTCTTGGCTTGTTGTGTTATGAATTTGTGGCTTTTTCTA
ATATTAAATGAATGTAAGATCACATTATAATGAATAAACAAATGTTTCTATAATCCATTGTGAATGTTTT
GTTGGATCTCTTCTGCAGCATATAACTACTGTATGTGCTATGGTATGGACTATGGAATATGATTAAAGAT
AAGGAGCTCCGGTGACGGACCCATGGCTTCGTTGAACAACGGAAACTCGACTTGCCTTCCGCACAATACA
TCATTTCTTCTTAGCTTTTTTTCTTCTTCTTCGTTCATACAGTTTTTTTTTGTTTATCAGCTTACATTTT
CTTGAACCGTAGCTTTCGTTTTCTTCTTTTTAACTTTCCATTCGGAGTTTTTGTATCTTGTTTCATAGTT
TGTCCCAGGATTAGAATGATTAGGCATCGAACCTTCAAGAATTTGATTGAATAAAACATCTTCATTCTTA
AGATATGAAGATAATCTTCAAAAGGCCCCTGGGAATCTGAAAGAAGAGAAGCAGGCCCATTTATATGGGA
AAGAACAATAGTATTTCTTATATAGGCCCATTTAAGTTGAAAACAATCTTCAAAAGTCCCACATCGCTTA
GATAAGAAAACGAAGCTGAGTTTATATACAGCTAGAGTCGAAGTAGTGATTGGAGACGTTATATTCCCCA
GAACATCAGGTTAATGGCGTTTTTGATGTCATTTTCGCGGTGGCTGAGATCAGCCACTTCTTCCCCGATA
ACGGAAACCGGCACACTGGCCATATCGGTGGTCATCATGCGCCAGCTTTCATCCCCGATATGCACCACCG
GGTAAAGTTCACGGGAGACTTTATCTGACAGCAGACGTGCACTGGCCAGGGGGATCACCATCCGTCGCCC
GGGCGTGTCAATAATATCACTCTGTACATCCACAAACAGACGATAACGGCTCTCTCTTTTATAGGTGTAA
ACCTTAAACTGCATTTCACCAGCCCCTGTTCTCGTCAGCAAAAGAGCCGTTCATTTCAATAAACCGGGCG
ACCTCAGCCATCCCTTCCTGATTTTCCGCTTTCCAGCGTTCGGCACGCAGACGACGGGCTTCATTCTGCA
TGGTTGTGCTTACCAGACCGGAGATATTGACATCATATATGCCTTGAGCAACTGATAGCTGTCGCTGTCA
ACTGTCACTGTAATACGCTGCTTCATAGCATACCTCCTTTTGACATACTTCGGGTATACATATCAGTATA
TATTCTTATACCGCAAAAATCAGCGCGCAAATACGCATACTGTTATCTGGCTTCGTCTCTGTTTTAGAGC
TAGAAATAGCAAGTTAAAATAAGGCTAGTCCGTTATCAACTTGAAAAAGTGGCACCGAGTCGGTGCTTTT
TTTCCCGGCGAGCTTTGGGTACGTCACGTGGCTCGAGCGCGTAGTCCTCGGTAATATCGCAGAACAAAAG
TACCTGATATCGAGTGTACTTCAAGTCACACCGGCGAGTGCCAGCCAGGACAGAAATGCCTCGACTTCGC
TGCTACCCAAGGTTGCCGGGTGACGCACACCGTGGAAACGGATGAAGGCACGAACCCAGTGGACATAAGC
CTGTTCGGTTCGTAAGCTGTAATGCAAGTAGCGTATGCGCTCACGCAACTGGTCCAGAACCTTGACCGAA
CGCAGCGGTGGTAACGGCGCAGTGGCGGTTTTCATGGCTTGTTATGACTGTTTTTTTGGGGTACAGTCTA
TGCCTCGGGCATCCAAGCAGCAAGCGCGTTACGCCGTGGGTCGATGTTTGATGTTATGGAGCAGCAACGA
TGTTACGCAGCAGGGCAGTCGCCCTAAAACAAAGTTAAACATTATGAGGGAAGCGGTGATCGCCGAAGTA
TCGACTCAACTATCAGAGGTAGTTGGCGTCATCGAGCGCCATCTCGAACCGACGTTGCTGGCCGTACATT
TGTACGGCTCCGCAGTGGATGGCGGCCTGAAGCCACACAGTGATATTGATTTGCTGGTTACGGTGACCGT
AAGGCTTGATGAAACAACGCGGCGAGCTTTGATCAACGACCTTTTGGAAACTTCGGCTTCCCCTGGAGAG
AGCGAGATTCTCCGCGCTGTAGAAGTCACCATTGTTGTGCACGACGACATCATTCCGTGGCGTTATCCAG
CTAAGCGCGAACTGCAATTTGGAGAATGGCAGCGCAATGACATTCTTGCAGGTATCTTCGAGCCAGCCAC
GATCGACATTGATCTGGCTATCTTGCTGACAAAAGCAAGAGAACATAGCGTTGCCTTGGTAGGTCCAGCG
GCGGAGGAACTCTTTGATCCGGTTCCTGAACAGGATCTATTTGAGGCGCTAAATGAAACCTTAACGCTAT
GGAACTCGCCGCCCGACTGGGCTGGCGATGAGCGAAATGTAGTGCTTACGTTGTCCCGCATTTGGTACAG
CGCAGTAACCGGCAAAATCGCGCCGAAGGATGTCGCTGCCGACTGGGCAATGGAGCGCCTGCCGGCCCAG
TATCAGCCCGTCATACTTGAAGCTAGACAGGCTTATCTTGGACAAGAAGAAGATCGCTTGGCCTCGCGCG
CAGATCAGTTGGAAGAATTTGTCCACTACGTGAAAGGCGAGATCACCAAGGTAGTCGGCAAATAACCCTC
GAGC
